>Addgene plasmid #193766 | pCW-ND-Cdt1-mCherry-Puro | addgene full sequence | sequence record 380221 | Addgene NGS Result
AATTCTCGACCTCGAGACAAATGGCAGTATTCATCCACAATTTTAAAAGAAAAGGGGGGATTGGGGGGTA
CAGTGCAGGGGAAAGAATAGTAGACATAATAGCAACAGACATACAAACTAAAGAATTACAAAAACAAATT
ACAAAAATTCAAAATTTTCGGGTTTATTACAGGGACAGCAGAGATCCACTTTGGCCGCGAATCGATATGT
CGAGTTTACTCCCTATCAGTGATAGAGAACGTATGTCGAGTTTACTCCCTATCAGTGATAGAGAACGATG
TCGAGTTTACTCCCTATCAGTGATAGAGAACGTATGTCGAGTTTACTCCCTATCAGTGATAGAGAACGTA
TGTCGAGTTTACTCCCTATCAGTGATAGAGAACGTATGTCGAGTTTATCCCTATCAGTGATAGAGAACGT
ATGTCGAGTTTACTCCCTATCAGTGATAGAGAACGTATGTCGAGGTAGGCGTGTACGGTGGGAGGCCTAT
ATAAGCAGAGCTCGTTTAGTGAACCGTCAGATCGCCTGGAGAATTGGCTAGCGCCACCATGATAGCTCCG
CCAAAGCTCGCTTGTCGGACTCCCTCTCCGGCTAGACCGGCACTTCGCGCCCCCGCCTCCGCTACTTCAG
GTAGCCGAAAGAGGGCGAGGCCACCAGCAGCCCCCGGACGCGATCAGGCGAGGCCACCTGCTCGAGCGGC
TGCTCGCCTCTCAGTAGATGAGGTTAGCAGCCCCAGTACCCCCGAGGCCCCAGACATCCCAGCCTGCCCT
TCTCCGGGCCAGAAGATAAAGAAATCCACCCCGGCAGCAGGTCAGCCGCCCCACCTGACATCCGCGCAGG
ACCAGGACACCATCTCTGAGCTTGCGTCATGCCTGCAACGGGCCCGGGAGCTGGGGGCAAGAGTCCGGGC
GCTGAAGGCCAGTGCCCAGGATGCTGGGGAGTCCTGCACCCCAGAGGCCGAGGGCCGCCCTGAGGAGCCA
TGTGGCGAGAAGGCGCCCGCCTACCAGCGCTTCCATGCCCTGGCCCAGCCCGGCCTGCCGGGACTCGTGC
TGCCCTACAAGTACCAGGTGCTGGCGGAGATGTTCCGCAGCATGGACACCATCGTGGGCATGCTCCACAA
CCGCTCCGAGACGCCCACCTTTGCCAAGGTCCAGCGGGGCGTCCAGGACATGATGCGTAGGCGTTTTGAG
GAGCGCAATGTTGGCCAGATCAAAACCGTGTACCCGGCCTCCTACCGCTTCCGCCAGGAGCGCAGTGTCC
CCACCTTCAAGGATGGCACCAGGAGGTCAGATTACCAGCTCACCATCGAGCCACTGCTGGAGCAGGAGGC
TGACGGAGCAGCCCCCCAGCTCACGGCCTCGCGCCTCCTGCAGCGACGGCAGATCTTCAGCCAGAAGCTG
GTGGAGCATGTCAAGGAGCACCACAAGGCCTTCCTGGCCTCCCTGAGCCCCGCCATGGTGGTGCCGGAGG
ACCAGCTGACCCGCTGGCACCCGCGCTTCAACGTGGATGAAGTACCCGACATCGAGCCGGCCGCGCTGCC
CCAGCCACCCGCCACGGAGAAGCTCACCACTGCTCAGGAGGTGCTGGCCCGGGCCCGCAACCTGATTTCA
CCCAGGATGGAGAAGGCCTTGAGTCAATTGGCCCTGCGCTCTGCTGCGCCCAGCAGCCCCGGGTCTCCCA
GGCCAGCACTGCCGGCTACCCCACCAGCCACCCCGCCTGCAGCCTCTCCCAGTGCTCTGAAGGGGGTGTC
CCAGGATCTGCTGGAGCGGATCCGAGCCAAGGAGGCACAGAAGCAGCTGGCACAGATGACGCGGTGCCCG
GAGCAGGAGCAGCGGCTGCAGCGCTTAGAACGGCTGCCTGAGCTGGCCCGCGTGCTGCGGAGCGTCTTTG
TGTCCGAACGCAAGCCTGCGCTCAGCATGGAGGTGGCCTGTGCCAGGATGGTGGGCAGCTGTTGTACTAT
CATGAGCCCTGGGGAAATGGAGAAGCACCTGCTGCTCCTCTCCGAGCTGCTGCCGGACTGGCTCAGCCTC
CACCGCATCCGCACCGACACCTACGTCAAGCTGGACAAGGCCGCGGACCTCGCCCACATCACTGCACGCC
TGGCCCACCAGACACGTGCTGAGGAGGGGCTGGGTGCAGGAAGCGCTGGGGGATCCATGGCACCTAAGAA
AAAGCGGAAAGTGGGCGGAAGTGGTATGGTGAGCAAGGGCGAGGAGGATAACATGGCCATCATCAAGGAG
TTCATGCGCTTCAAGGTGCACATGGAGGGCTCCGTGAACGGCCACGAGTTCGAGATCGAGGGCGAGGGCG
AGGGCCGCCCCTACGAGGGCACCCAGACCGCCAAGCTGAAGGTGACCAAGGGTGGCCCCCTGCCCTTCGC
CTGGGACATCCTGTCCCCTCAGTTCATGTACGGCTCCAAGGCCTACGTGAAGCACCCCGCCGACATCCCC
GACTACTTGAAGCTGTCCTTCCCCGAGGGCTTCAAGTGGGAGCGCGTGATGAACTTCGAGGACGGCGGCG
TGGTGACCGTGACCCAGGACTCCTCCCTGCAGGACGGCGAGTTCATCTACAAGGTGAAGCTGCGCGGCAC
CAACTTCCCCTCCGACGGCCCCGTAATGCAGAAGAAGACCATGGGCTGGGAGGCCTCCTCCGAGCGGATG
TACCCCGAGGACGGCGCCCTGAAGGGCGAGATCAAGCAGAGGCTGAAGCTGAAGGACGGCGGCCACTACG
ACGCTGAGGTCAAGACCACCTACAAGGCCAAGAAGCCCGTGCAGCTGCCCGGCGCCTACAACGTCAACAT
CAAGTTGGACATCACCTCCCACAACGAGGACTACACCATCGTGGAACAGTACGAACGCGCCGAGGGCCGC
CACTCCACCGGCGGCATGGACGAGCTGTACAAGTGAGAATTCGATCCGGGGTTGGGGTTGCGCCTTTTCC
AAGGCAGCCCTGGGTTTGCGCAGGGACGCGGCTGCTCTGGGCGTGGTTCCGGGAAACGCAGCGGCGCCGA
CCCTGGGTCTCGCACATTCTTCACGTCCGTTCGCAGCGTCACCCGGATCTTCGCCGCTACCCTTGTGGGC
CCCCCGGCGACGCTTCCTGCTCCGCCCCTAAGTCGGGAAGGTTCCTTGCGGTTCGCGGCGTGCCGGACGT
GACAAACGGAAGCCGCACGTCTCACTAGTACCCTCGCAGACGGACAGCGCCAGGGAGCAATGGCAGCGCG
CCGACCGCGATGGGCTGTGGCCAATAGCGGCTGCTCAGCAGGGCGCGCCGAGAGCAGCGGCCGGGAAGGG
GCGGTGCGGGAGGCGGGGTGTGGGGCGGTAGTGTGGGCCCTGTTCCTGCCCGCGCGGTGTTCCGCATTCT
GCAAGCCTCCGGAGCGCACGTCGGCAGTCGGCTCCCTCGTTGACCGAATCACCGACCTCTCTCCCCAGCA
ATTCACCATGACCGAGTACAAGCCCACGGTGCGCCTCGCCACCCGCGACGACGTCCCCAGGGCCGTACGC
ACCCTCGCCGCCGCGTTCGCCGACTACCCCGCCACGCGCCACACCGTCGATCCGGACCGCCACATCGAGC
GGGTCACCGAGCTGCAAGAACTCTTCCTCACGCGCGTCGGGCTCGACATCGGCAAGGTGTGGGTCGCGGA
CGACGGCGCCGCGGTGGCGGTCTGGACCACGCCGGAGAGCGTCGAAGCGGGGGCGGTGTTCGCCGAGATC
GGCCCGCGCATGGCCGAGTTGAGCGGTTCCCGGCTGGCCGCGCAGCAACAGATGGAAGGCCTCCTGGCGC
CGCACCGGCCCAAGGAGCCCGCGTGGTTCCTGGCCACCGTCGGCGTCTCGCCCGACCACCAGGGCAAGGG
TCTGGGCAGCGCCGTCGTGCTCCCCGGAGTGGAGGCGGCCGAGCGCGCCGGGGTGCCCGCCTTCCTGGAG
ACCTCCGCGCCCCGCAACCTCCCCTTCTACGAGCGGCTCGGCTTCACCGTCACCGCCGACGTCGAGGTGC
CCGAAGGACCGCGCACCTGGTGCATGACCCGCAAGCCCGGTGCCGAAGGTAGAGGTTCTCTCCTCACTTG
TGGTGATGTTGAAGAAAACCCTGGTCCAATGTCTAGACTGGACAAGAGCAAAGTCATAAACGGAGCTCTG
GAATTACTCAATGGTGTCGGTATCGAAGGCCTGACGACAAGGAAACTCGCTCAAAAGCTGGGAGTTGAGC
AGCCTACCCTGTACTGGCACGTGAAGAACAAGCGGGCCCTGCTCGATGCCCTGCCAATCGAGATGCTGGA
CAGGCATCATACCCACTTCTGCCCCCTGGAAGGCGAGTCATGGCAAGACTTTCTGCGGAACAACGCCAAG
TCATACCGCTGTGCTCTCCTCTCACATCGCGACGGGGCTAAAGTGCATCTCGGCACCCGCCCAACAGAGA
AACAGTACGAAACCCTGGAAAATCAGCTCGCGTTCCTGTGTCAGCAAGGCTTCTCCCTGGAGAACGCACT
GTACGCTCTGTCCGCCGTGGGCCACTTTACACTGGGCTGCGTATTGGAGGAACAGGAGCATCAAGTAGCA
AAAGAGGAAAGAGAGACACCTACCACCGATTCTATGCCCCCACTTCTGAGACAAGCAATTGAGCTGTTCG
ACCGGCAGGGAGCCGAACCTGCCTTCCTTTTCGGCCTGGAACTAATCATATGTGGCCTGGAGAAACAGCT
AAAGTGCGAAAGCGGCGGGCCGACCGACGCCCTTGACGATTTTGACTTAGACATGCTCCCAGCCGATGCC
CTTGACGACTTTGACCTTGATATGCTGCCTGCTGACGCTCTTGACGATTTTGACCTTGACATGCTCCCCG
GGTAACTAAGTAAGGATCGATCCAAGATATCGTATTCTTAACTATGTTGCTCCTTTTACGCTATGTGGAT
ACGCTGCTTTAATGCCTTTGTATCATGCTATTGCTTCCCGTATGGCTTTCATTTTCTCCTCCTTGTATAA
ATCCTGGTTGCTGTCTCTTTATGAGGAGTTGTGGCCCGTTGTCAGGCAACGTGGCGTGGTGTGCACTGTG
TTTGCTGACGCAACCCCCACTGGTTGGGGCATTGCCACCACCTGTCAGCTCCTTTCCGGGACTTTCGCTT
TCCCCCTCCCTATTGCCACGGCGGAACTCATCGCCGCCTGCCTTGCCCGCTGCTGGACAGGGGCTCGGCT
GTTGGGCACTGACAATTCCGTGGTGTTGTCGGGGAAGCTGACGTCCTTTCCATGGCTGCTCGCCTGTGTT
GCCACCTGGATTCTGCGCGGGACGTCCTTCTGCTACGTCCCTTCGGCCCTCAATCCAGCGGACCTTCCTT
CCCGCGGCCTGCTGCCGGCTCTGCGGCCTCTTCCGCGTCTTCGCCTTCGCCCTCAGACGAGTCGGATCTC
CCTTTGGGCCGCCTCCCCGCCTGTTTCGCCTCGGCGTCCGGACTAGAGGTACCTTTAAGACCAATGACTT
ACAAGGCAGCTGTAGATCTTAGCCACTTTTTAAAAGAAAAGGGGGGACTGGAAGGGCTAATTCACTCCCA
ACGAAGACAAGATCTGCTTTTTGCTTGTACTGGGTCTCTCTGGTTAGACCAGATCTGAGCCTGGGAGCTC
TCTGGCTAACTAGGGAACCCACTGCTTAAGCCTCAATAAAGCTTGCCTTGAGTGCTTCAAGTAGTGTGTG
CCCGTCTGTTGTGTGACTCTGGTAACTAGAGATCCCTCAGACCCTTTTAGTCAGTGTGGAAAATCTCTAG
CAGTAGTAGTTCATGTCATCTTATTATTCAGTATTTATAACTTGCAAAGAAATGAATATCAGAGAGTGAG
AGGAACTTGTTTATTGCAGCTTATAATGGTTACAAATAAAGCAATAGCATCACAAATTTCACAAATAAAG
CATTTTTTTCACTGCATTCTAGTTGTGGTTTGTCCAAACTCATCAATGTATCTTATCATGTCTGGCTCTA
GCTATCCCGCCCCTAACTCCGCCCATCCCGCCCCTAACTCCGCCCAGTTCCGCCCATTCTCCGCCCCATG
GCTGACTAATTTTTTTTATTTATGCAGAGGCCGAGGCCGCCTCGGCCTCTGAGCTATTCCAGAAGTAGTG
AGGAGGCTTTTTTGGAGGCCTTTCAAATATGTATCCGCTCATGAGACAATAACCCTGATAAATGCTTCAA
TAATATTGAAAAAGGAAGAGTATGAGTATTCAACATTTCCGTGTCGCCCTTATTCCCTTTTTTGCGGCAT
TTTGCCTTCCTGTTTTTGCTCACCCAGAAACGCTGGTGAAAGTAAAAGATGCTGAAGATCAGTTGGGTGC
ACGAGTGGGTTACATCGAACTGGATCTCAACAGCGGTAAGATCCTTGAGAGTTTTCGCCCCGAAGAACGT
TTTCCAATGATGAGCACTTTTAAAGTTCTGCTATGTGGCGCGGTATTATCCCGTATTGACGCCGGGCAAG
AGCAACTCGGTCGCCGCATACACTATTCTCAGAATGACTTGGTTGAGTACTCACCAGTCACAGAAAAGCA
TCTTACGGATGGCATGACAGTAAGAGAATTATGCAGTGCTGCCATAACCATGAGTGATAACACTGCGGCC
AACTTACTTCTGACAACGATCGGAGGACCGAAGGAGCTAACCGCTTTTTTGCACAACATGGGGGATCATG
TAACTCGCCTTGATCGTTGGGAACCGGAGCTGAATGAAGCCATACCAAACGACGAGCGTGACACCACGAT
GCCTGTAGCAATGGCAACAACGTTGCGCAAACTATTAACTGGCGAACTACTTACTCTAGCTTCCCGGCAA
CAATTAATAGACTGGATGGAGGCGGATAAAGTTGCAGGACCACTTCTGCGCTCGGCCCTTCCGGCTGGCT
GGTTTATTGCTGATAAATCTGGAGCCGGTGAGCGTGGGTCTCGCGGTATCATTGCAGCACTGGGGCCAGA
TGGTAAGCCCTCCCGTATCGTAGTTATCTACACGACGGGGAGTCAGGCAACTATGGATGAACGAAATAGA
CAGATCGCTGAGATAGGTGCCTCACTGATTAAGCATTGGTAACTGTCAGACCAAGTTTACTCATATATAC
TTTAGATTGATTTAAAACTTCATTTTTAATTTAAAAGGATCTAGGTGAAGATCCTTTTTGATAATCTCAT
GACCAAAATCCCTTAACGTGAGTTTTCGTTCCACTGAGCGTCAGACCCCGTAGAAAAGATCAAAGGATCT
TCTTGAGATCCTTTTTTTCTGCGCGTAATCTGCTGCTTGCAAACAAAAAAACCACCGCTACCAGCGGTGG
TTTGTTTGCCGGATCAAGAGCTACCAACTCTTTTTCCGAAGGTAACTGGCTTCAGCAGAGCGCAGATACC
AAATACTGTTCTTCTAGTGTAGCCGTAGTTAGGCCACCACTTCAAGAACTCTGTAGCACCGCCTACATAC
CTCGCTCTGCTAATCCTGTTACCAGTGGCTGCTGCCAGTGGCGATAAGTCGTGTCTTACCGGGTTGGACT
CAAGACGATAGTTACCGGATAAGGCGCAGCGGTCGGGCTGAACGGGGGGTTCGTGCACACAGCCCAGCTT
GGAGCGAACGACCTACACCGAACTGAGATACCTACAGCGTGAGCTATGAGAAAGCGCCACGCTTCCCGAA
GGGAGAAAGGCGGACAGGTATCCGGTAAGCGGCAGGGTCGGAACAGGAGAGCGCACGAGGGAGCTTCCAG
GGGGAAACGCCTGGTATCTTTATAGTCCTGTCGGGTTTCGCCACCTCTGACTTGAGCGTCGATTTTTGTG
ATGCTCGTCAGGGGGGCGGAGCCTATGGAAAAACGCCAGCAACGCGGCCTTTTTACGGTTCCTGGCCTTT
TGCTGGCCTTTTGCTCACATGTTCTTTCCTGCGTTATCCCCTGATTCTGTGGATAACCGTATTACCGCCT
TTGAGTGAGCTGATACCGCTCGCCGCAGCCGAACGACCGAGCGCAGCGAGTCAGTGAGCGAGGAAGCGGA
AGAGCGCCCAATACGCAAACCGCCTCTCCCCGCGCGTTGGCCGATTCATTAATGCAGCTGGCACGACAGG
TTTCCCGACTGGAAAGCGGGCAGTGAGCGCAACGCAATTAATGTGAGTTAGCTCACTCATTAGGCACCCC
AGGCTTTACACTTTATGCTTCCGGCTCGTATGTTGTGTGGAATTGTGAGCGGATAACAATTTCACACAGG
AAACAGCTATGACCATGATTACGCCAAGCGCGCAATTAACCCTCACTAAAGGGAACAAAAGCTGGAGCTG
CAAGCTTAATGTAGTCTTATGCAATACTCTTGTAGTCTTGCAACATGGTAACGATGAGTTAGCAACATGC
CTTACAAGGAGAGAAAAAGCACCGTGCATGCCGATTGGTGGAAGTAAGGTGGTACGATCGTGCCTTATTA
GGAAGGCAACAGACGGGTCTGACATGGATTGGACGAACCACTGAATTGCCGCATTGCAGAGATATTGTAT
TTAAGTGCCTAGCTCGATACATAAACGGGTCTCTCTGGTTAGACCAGATCTGAGCCTGGGAGCTCTCTGG
CTAACTAGGGAACCCACTGCTTAAGCCTCAATAAAGCTTGCCTTGAGTGCTTCAAGTAGTGTGTGCCCGT
CTGTTGTGTGACTCTGGTAACTAGAGATCCCTCAGACCCTTTTAGTCAGTGTGGAAAATCTCTAGCAGTG
GCGCCCGAACAGGGACTTGAAAGCGAAAGGGAAACCAGAGGAGCTCTCTCGACGCAGGACTCGGCTTGCT
GAAGCGCGCACGGCAAGAGGCGAGGGGCGGCGACTGGTGAGTACGCCAAAAATTTTGACTAGCGGAGGCT
AGAAGGAGAGAGATGGGTGCGAGAGCGTCAGTATTAAGCGGGGGAGAATTAGATCGCGATGGGAAAAAAT
TCGGTTAAGGCCAGGGGGAAAGAAAAAATATAAATTAAAACATATAGTATGGGCAAGCAGGGAGCTAGAA
CGATTCGCAGTTAATCCTGGCCTGTTAGAAACATCAGAAGGCTGTAGACAAATACTGGGACAGCTACAAC
CATCCCTTCAGACAGGATCAGAAGAACTTAGATCATTATATAATACAGTAGCAACCCTCTATTGTGTGCA
TCAAAGGATAGAGATAAAAGACACCAAGGAAGCTTTAGACAAGATAGAGGAAGAGCAAAACAAAAGTAAG
ACCACCGCACAGCAAGCGGCCGCTGATCTTCAGACCTGGAGGAGGAGATATGAGGGACAATTGGAGAAGT
GAATTATATAAATATAAAGTAGTAAAAATTGAACCATTAGGAGTAGCACCCACCAAGGCAAAGAGAAGAG
TGGTGCAGAGAGAAAAAAGAGCAGTGGGAATAGGAGCTTTGTTCCTTGGGTTCTTGGGAGCAGCAGGAAG
CACTATGGGCGCAGCGTCAATGACGCTGACGGTACAGGCCAGACAATTATTGTCTGGTATAGTGCAGCAG
CAGAACAATTTGCTGAGGGCTATTGAGGCGCAACAGCATCTGTTGCAACTCACAGTCTGGGGCATCAAGC
AGCTCCAGGCAAGAATCCTGGCTGTGGAAAGATACCTAAAGGATCAACAGCTCCTGGGGATTTGGGGTTG
CTCTGGAAAACTCATTTGCACCACTGCTGTGCCTTGGAATGCTAGTTGGAGTAATAAATCTCTGGAACAG
ATTTGGAATCACACGACCTGGATGGAGTGGGACAGAGAAATTAACAATTACACAAGCTTAATACACTCCT
TAATTGAAGAATCGCAAAACCAGCAAGAAAAGAATGAACAAGAATTATTGGAATTAGATAAATGGGCAAG
TTTGTGGAATTGGTTTAACATAACAAATTGGCTGTGGTATATAAAATTATTCATAATGATAGTAGGAGGC
TTGGTAGGTTTAAGAATAGTTTTTGCTGTACTTTCTATAGTGAATAGAGTTAGGCAGGGATATTCACCAT
TATCGTTTCAGACCCACCTCCCAACCCCGAGGGGAC
Features (pLannotate 1.2.2; 27 found; start..end, strand, type, name):
     41..158     +  misc_feature   cPPT/CTS: central polypurine tract and central termination sequence of HIV-1
    212..526     +  promoter       tight TRE promoter: Tet-responsive promoter PTight, consisting of seven tet operator sequences followed by the minimal CMV promoter
    552..2132    +  CDS            CDT1: CDT1_HUMAN - Experimental evidence at protein level: Swiss-Prot protein existence level 1. Required for both DNA replication and mitosis (PubMed:11125146, PubMed:22581055, PubMed:21856198, PubMed:14993212, PubMed:26842564). DNA replication licensing factor, required for pre- replication complex assembly. Cooperates with CDC6 and the origin recognition complex (ORC) during G1 phase of the cell cycle to promote the loading of the mini-chromosome maintenance (MCM) complex onto DNA to generate pre-replication complexes (pre-RC)(PubMed:14672932). Required also for mitosis by promoting stable kineto
   2196..2903    +  CDS            mCherry: mCherry is a basic (constitutively fluorescent) red fluorescent protein published in 2004, derived from Discosoma sp.. It is reported to be a very rapidly-maturing monomer with low acid sensitivity.
   2918..3428    +  promoter       hPGK promoter: human phosphoglycerate kinase 1 promoter
   3438..4034    +  CDS            PuroR (fragment): puromycin N-acetyltransferase; pac from Streptomyces; confers resistance to puromycin
   4089..4786    +  CDS            rtTA3 (fragment): reverse tetracycline transactivator 3 activates expression from Tet-responsive promoters in the presence of doxycycline
   4716..4826    +  CDS            VP48: 3 tandem repeats of the minimal activation domain of herpes simplex virus VP16 (Cheng et al., 2013)
   4862..5410    +  misc_feature   WPRE (fragment): woodchuck hepatitis virus posttranscriptional regulatory element
   5436..5507    +  CDS            nef (fragment): NEF_HV1Z2 - Experimental evidence at protein level: Swiss-Prot protein existence level 1. Extracellular Nef protein targets CD4(+) T-lymphocytes for apoptosis by interacting with CXCR4 surface receptors. From Human immunodeficiency virus type 1 group M subtype D (isolate Z2/CDC-Z34) (HIV-1).
   5509..5742    +  LTR            3' LTR (ΔU3): self-inactivating 3' long terminal repeat (LTR) from HIV-1
   5814..5935    +  polyA_signal   SV40 poly(A) signal: SV40 polyadenylation signal
   5975..6110    +  rep_origin     SV40 ori: SV40 origin of replication
   6118..6181    +  promoter       AmpR promoter: bla
   6182..7042    +  CDS            AmpR: β-lactamase; bla; confers resistance to ampicillin, carbenicillin, and related antibiotics
   7213..7801    +  rep_origin     ori: high-copy-number ColE1/pMB1/pBR322/pUC origin of replication
   7984..8076    +  CDS            lacI (fragment): lac repressor; lacI; The lac repressor binds to the lac operator to inhibit transcription in E. coli. This inhibition can be relieved by adding lactose or isopropyl-β-D-thiogalactopyranoside (IPTG).
   8089..8110    +  protein_bind   CAP binding site: CAP binding activates transcription in the presence of cAMP. E. coli catabolite activator protein
   8125..8155    +  promoter       lac promoter: promoter for the E. coli lac operon
   8163..8179    +  protein_bind   lac operator: The lac repressor binds to the lac operator to inhibit transcription in E. coli. This inhibition can be relieved by adding lactose or isopropyl-β-D-thiogalactopyranoside (IPTG). lac repressor encoded by lacI
   8224..8242    +  promoter       T3 promoter: promoter for bacteriophage T3 RNA polymerase
   8270..8496    +  promoter       RSV promoter: Rous sarcoma virus enhancer/promoter
   8497..8677    +  LTR            5' LTR (truncated): truncated 5' long terminal repeat (LTR) from HIV-1
   8724..8849    +  misc_feature   HIV-1 Ψ: packaging signal of human immunodeficiency virus type 1
   8833..9196    +  CDS            HIV-1 gag (fragment): gag protein from human immunodeficiency virus 1; gag
   9342..9575    +  misc_feature   RRE: The Rev response element (RRE) of HIV-1 allows for Rev-dependent mRNA export from the nucleus to the cytoplasm.
   9952..9976    +  CDS            Rev (fragment): human immunodeficiency virus 1 (HIV-1) Rev protein; rev; enhances nuclear export of unspliced and incompletely spliced viral mRNAs
