[The description below was written by a language model from this plasmid's Addgene catalogue record and pLannotate feature annotations shown in this document.]
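Description:
pCW-ND-Cdt1-mCherry-Puro is a third-generation, self-inactivating HIV-1 lentiviral transfer vector built on the all-in-one pCW backbone. It provides doxycycline-inducible expression of a non-degradable form of human CDT1, the replication licensing factor that helps load MCM complexes onto origins in G1. It is propagated in E. coli through a high-copy ColE1/pUC-type origin with ampicillin resistance. The viral elements comprise an RSV promoter-driven truncated 5' LTR, the Ψ packaging signal with a gag fragment, the RRE, cPPT/CTS, a WPRE fragment and a ΔU3 3' LTR followed by an SV40 polyadenylation signal. According to the depositor, virus was produced with separate Gag/Pol, Rev and VSV-G packaging plasmids.

The payload sits downstream of a tight TRE promoter (seven tet operators plus a minimal CMV promoter). The CDT1 coding sequence lacks amino acids 1–19 and has residues 68–70 changed to alanine (the ΔCy mutation). It also carries an SV40 nuclear localisation signal and a codon-optimised 5' portion, and it is fused at its C terminus to the red fluorescent protein mCherry. The record states that these mutations abrogate the normal S-phase degradation of CDT1.

A second cassette, driven by the constitutive human PGK promoter, contains the puromycin resistance gene followed closely by the rtTA3 reverse tetracycline transactivator. The element linking these two coding sequences is not annotated. This cassette allows transduced mammalian cells to be selected with puromycin and supplies the transactivator that switches on the TRE promoter when doxycycline is added. The construct suits the generation of stable cell lines in which persistent, fluorescently trackable CDT1 can be induced, for example to study how CDT1 presence in S phase affects DNA replication.
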