Addgene plasmid #193766: pCW-ND-Cdt1-mCherry-Puro
Purpose: Doxycyline-inducible (TetOn) human Cdt1 (SV40 NLS localization and C-terminal mCherry tag) with mutations which abroggate its S phase degradation, expressed from all-in-one pCW vector (TetOn + rtTA)
Depositing lab: Tobias Meyer. Depositing organization: Cornell University. Publication: CDT1 inhibits CMG helicase in early S phase to separate origin licensing from DNA synthesis. Ratnayeke N, Baris Y, Chung M, Yeeles JTP, Meyer T. Mol Cell. 2023 Jan 5;83(1):26-42.e13. doi: 10.1016/j.molcel.2022.12.004. PubMed 36608667.
Backbone
  Vector backbone: pCW
  Backbone size w/o insert (bp): 7606
  Vector type: Lentiviral
  Selectable markers: Puromycin
Growth in bacteria
  Bacterial resistance: Ampicillin, 100 μg/mL
  Growth temperature: 30°C
  Growth strain: NEB Stable
  Copy number: High Copy
Gene/Insert
  Gene/Insert name: ND-Cdt1-mCherry (alt name: Non-degradable Cdt1-mCherry)
  Species: H. sapiens (human)
  Insert size (bp): 2370
  Mutation: amino acids 1-19 deleted, ΔCy mutation (aa68-70 to alanine), SV40 NLS, 1-183 bp codon optimized
  Entrez Gene: CDT1 (a.k.a. DUP, RIS2)
  Promoter: TRE
  Tag / fusion protein: mCherry (C terminal on insert)
  Cloning method: Gibson Cloning
  Sequencing primers: 5′ cagagctcgtttagtgaaccg; 3′ cggaaccacgcccagagc
Terms and licenses: Academic/Nonprofit Terms; Industry Terms: Not Available to Industry
Depositor comments: The 3rd generation packaging system (pMDLg/pRRE, pRSV-rev, and pVSVG) was used to create virus from this lentiviral transfer vector.
How to cite: pCW-ND-Cdt1-mCherry-Puro was a gift from Tobias Meyer (Addgene plasmid # 193766 ; http://n2t.net/addgene:193766 ; RRID:Addgene_193766)
